>Addgene plasmid #98887 | pluc2-iRFP720 | addgene full sequence | sequence record 192527 | Addgene NGS Result
TGAGCGTCAGACCCCGTAGAAAAGATCAAAGGATCTTCTTGAGATCCTTTTTTTCTGCGCGTAATCTGCT
GCTTGCAAACAAAAAAACCACCGCTACCAGCGGTGGTTTGTTTGCCGGATCAAGAGCTACCAACTCTTTT
TCCGAAGGTAACTGGCTTCAGCAGAGCGCAGATACCAAATACTGTTCTTCTAGTGTAGCCGTAGTTAGGC
CACCACTTCAAGAACTCTGTAGCACCGCCTACATACCTCGCTCTGCTAATCCTGTTACCAGTGGCTGCTG
CCAGTGGCGATAAGTCGTGTCTTACCGGGTTGGACTCAAGACGATAGTTACCGGATAAGGCGCAGCGGTC
GGGCTGAACGGGGGGTTCGTGCACACAGCCCAGCTTGGAGCGAACGACCTACACCGAACTGAGATACCTA
CAGCGTGAGCTATGAGAAAGCGCCACGCTTCCCGAAGGGAGAAAGGCGGACAGGTATCCGGTAAGCGGCA
GGGTCGGAACAGGAGAGCGCACGAGGGAGCTTCCAGGGGGAAACGCCTGGTATCTTTATAGTCCTGTCGG
GTTTCGCCACCTCTGACTTGAGCGTCGATTTTTGTGATGCTCGTCAGGGGGGCGGAGCCTATGGAAAAAC
GCCAGCAACGCGGCCTTTTTACGGTTCCTGGCCTTTTGCTGGCCTTTTGCTCACATGTTCTTTCCTGCGT
TATCCCCTGATTCTGTGGATAACCGTATTACCGCCATGCATTAGTTATTAATAGTAATCAATTACGGGGT
CATTAGTTCATAGCCCATATATGGAGTTCCGCGTTACATAACTTACGGTAAATGGCCCGCCTGGCTGACC
GCCCAACGACCCCCGCCCATTGACGTCAATAATGACGTATGTTCCCATAGTAACGCCAATAGGGACTTTC
CATTGACGTCAATGGGTGGAGTATTTACGGTAAACTGCCCACTTGGCAGTACATCAAGTGTATCATATGC
CAAGTACGCCCCCTATTGACGTCAATGACGGTAAATGGCCCGCCTGGCATTATGCCCAGTACATGACCTT
ATGGGACTTTCCTACTTGGCAGTACATCTACGTATTAGTCATCGCTATTACCATGGTGATGCGGTTTTGG
CAGTACATCAATGGGCGTGGATAGCGGTTTGACTCACGGGGATTTCCAAGTCTCCACCCCATTGACGTCA
ATGGGAGTTTGTTTTGGCACCAAAATCAACGGGACTTTCCAAAATGTCGTAACAACTCCGCCCCATTGAC
GCAAATGGGCGGTAGGCGTGTACGGTGGGAGGTCTATATAAGCAGAGCTGGTTTAGTGAACCGTCAGATC
CGCTAGCAATGGAAGATGCCAAAAACATTAAGAAGGGCCCAGCGCCATTCTACCCACTCGAAGACGGGAC
CGCCGGCGAGCAGCTGCACAAAGCCATGAAGCGCTACGCCCTGGTGCCCGGCACCATCGCCTTTACCGAC
GCACATATCGAGGTGGACATTACCTACGCCGAGTACTTCGAGATGAGCGTTCGGCTGGCAGAAGCTATGA
AGCGCTATGGGCTGAATACAAACCATCGGATCGTGGTGTGCAGCGAGAATAGCTTGCAGTTCTTCATGCC
CGTGTTGGGTGCCCTGTTCATCGGTGTGGCTGTGGCCCCAGCTAACGACATCTACAACGAGCGCGAGCTG
CTGAACAGCATGGGCATCAGCCAGCCCACCGTCGTATTCGTGAGCAAGAAAGGGCTGCAAAAGATCCTCA
ACGTGCAAAAGAAGCTACCGATCATACAAAAGATCATCATCATGGATAGCAAGACCGACTACCAGGGCTT
CCAAAGCATGTACACCTTCGTGACTTCCCATTTGCCACCCGGCTTCAACGAGTACGACTTCGTGCCCGAG
AGCTTCGACCGGGACAAAACCATCGCCCTGATCATGAACAGTAGTGGCAGTACCGGATTGCCCAAGGGCG
TAGCCCTACCGCACCGCACCGCTTGTGTCCGATTCAGTCATGCCCGCGACCCCATCTTCGGCAACCAGAT
CATCCCCGACACCGCTATCCTCAGCGTGGTGCCATTTCACCACGGCTTCGGCATGTTCACCACGCTGGGC
TACTTGATCTGCGGCTTTCGGGTCGTGCTCATGTACCGCTTCGAGGAGGAGCTATTCTTGCGCAGCTTGC
AAGACTATAAGATTCAATCTGCCCTGCTGGTGCCCACACTATTTAGCTTCTTCGCTAAGAGCACTCTCAT
CGACAAGTACGACCTAAGCAACTTGCACGAGATCGCCAGCGGCGGGGCGCCGCTCAGCAAGGAGGTAGGT
GAGGCCGTGGCCAAACGCTTCCACCTACCAGGCATCCGCCAGGGCTACGGCCTGACAGAAACAACCAGCG
CCATTCTGATCACCCCCGAAGGGGACGACAAGCCTGGCGCAGTAGGCAAGGTGGTGCCCTTCTTCGAGGC
TAAGGTGGTGGACTTGGACACCGGTAAGACACTGGGTGTGAACCAGCGCGGCGAGCTGTGCGTCCGTGGC
CCCATGATCATGAGCGGCTACGTTAACAACCCCGAGGCTACAAACGCTCTCATCGACAAGGACGGCTGGC
TGCACAGCGGCGACATCGCCTACTGGGACGAGGACGAGCACTTCTTCATCGTGGACCGGCTGAAGAGCCT
GATCAAATACAAGGGCTACCAGGTAGCCCCAGCCGAACTGGAGAGCATCCTGCTGCAACACCCCAACATC
TTCGACGCCGGGGTCGCCGGCCTGCCCGACGACGATGCCGGCGAGCTGCCCGCCGCAGTCGTCGTGCTGG
AACACGGTAAAACCATGACCGAGAAGGAGATCGTGGACTATGTGGCCAGCCAGGTTACAACCGCCAAGAA
GCTGCGCGGTGGTGTTGTGTTCGTGGACGAGGTGCCTAAAGGACTGACCGGCAAGTTGGACGCCCGCAAG
ATCCGCGAGATTCTCATTAAGGCCAAGAAGGGCGGCAAGCAGTCGACGGTACCGCGGGCCCGGGATCCAC
CGGTCGCCACCATGGCGGAAGGATCCGTCGCCAGGCAGCCTGACCTCTTGACCTGCGACGATGAGCCGAT
CCATATCCCCGGTGCCATCCAACCGCATGGACTGCTGCTCGCCCTCGCCGCCGACATGACGATCGTTGCC
GGCAGCGACAACCTTCCCGAACTCACCGGACTGGCGATCGGCGCCCTGATCGGCCGCTCTGCGGCCGATG
TCTTCGACTCGGAGACGCACAACCGTCTGACGATCGCCTTGGCCGAGCCCGGGGCGGCCGTCGGAGCACC
GATCACTGTCGGCTTCACGATGCGAAAGGACGCAGGCTTCATCGGCTCCTGGCATCGCCATGATCAGCTC
ATCTTCCTCGAGCTCGAGCCTCCCCAGCGGGACGTCGCCGAGCCGCAGGCGTTCTTCCGCCGCACCAACA
GCGCCATCCGCCGCCTGCAGGCCGCCGAAACCTTGGAAAGCGCCTGCGCCGCCGCGGCGCAAGAGGTGCG
GAAGATTACCGGCTTCGATCGGGTGATGATCTATCGCTTCGCCTCCGACTTCAGCGGGTCCGTGATCGCA
GAGGATCGGTGCGCCGAGGTCGAGTCAAAACTAGGCCTGCACTATCCTGCCTCATTCATCCCGGCGCAGG
CCCGTCGGCTCTATACCATCAACCCGGTACGGATCATTCCCGATATCAATTATCGGCCGGTGCCGGTCAC
CCCAGACCTCAATCCGGTCACCGGGCGGCCGATTGATCTTAGCTTCGCCATCCTGCGCAGCGTCTCGCCC
AACCATCTGGAGTTCATGCGCAACATAGGCATGCACGGCACGATGTCGATCTCGATTTTGCGCGGCGAGC
GACTGTGGGGATTGATCGTTTGCCATCACCGAACGCCGTACTACGTCGATCTCGATGGCCGCCAAGCCTG
CGAGCTAGTCGCCCAGGTTCTGGCCTGGCAGATCGGCGTGATGGAAGAGTAAGCGGCCGCGACTCTAGAT
CATAATCAGCCATACCACATTTGTAGAGGTTTTACTTGCTTTAAAAAACCTCCCACACCTCCCCCTGAAC
CTGAAACATAAAATGAATGCAATTGTTGTTGTTAACTTGTTTATTGCAGCTTATAATGGTTACAAATAAA
GCAATAGCATCACAAATTTCACAAATAAAGCATTTTTTTCACTGCATTCTAGTTGTGGTTTGTCCAAACT
CATCAATGTATCTTAAGGCGTAAATTGTAAGCGTTAATATTTTGTTAAAATTCGCGTTAAATTTTTGTTA
AATCAGCTCATTTTTTAACCAATAGGCCGAAATCGGCAAAATCCCTTATAAATCAAAAGAATAGACCGAG
ATAGGGT
[37 nt withheld, positions 4348-4384]
AAAGAACGTGGACTCCAACGTCAAAGG
[49 nt withheld, positions 4412-4460]
T
[91 nt withheld, positions 4462-4552]
G
[124 nt withheld, positions 4554-4677]
CAGGTGGCACTTTTCGGGGAAATGTGCGCGGAACCCCTATTTGTTTATTTTTCTAAATACATTCAAATAT
GTATCCGCTCATGAGACAATAACCCTGATAAATGCTTCAATAATATTGAAAAAGGAAGAGTCCTGAGGCG
GAAAGAACCAGCTGTGGAATGTGTGTCAGTTAGGGTGTGGAAAGTCCCCAGGCTCCCCAGCAGGCAGAAG
TATGCAAAGCATGCATCTCAATTAGTCAGCAACCAGGTGTGGAAAGTCCCCAGGCTCCCCAGCAGGCAGA
AGTATGCAAAGCATGCATCTCAATTAGTCAGCAACCATAGTCCCGCCCCTAACTCCGCCCATCCCGCCCC
TAACTCCGCCCAGTTCCGCCCATTCTCCGCCCCATGGCTGACTAATTTTTTTTATTTATGCAGAGGCCGA
GGCCGCCTCGGCCTCTGAGCTATTCCAGAAGTAGTGAGGAGGCTTTTTTGGAGGCCTAGGCTTTTGCAAA
GATCGATCAAGAGACAGGATGAGGATCGTTTCGCATGATTGAACAAGATGGATTGCACGCAGGTTCTCCG
GCCGCTTGGGTGGAGAGGCTATTCGGCTATGACTGGGCACAACAGACAATCGGCTGCTCTGATGCCGCCG
TGTTCCGGCTGTCAGCGCAGGGGCGCCCGGTTCTTTTTGTCAAGACCGACCTGTCCGGTGCCCTGAATGA
ACTGCAAGACGAGGCAGCGCGGCTATCGTGGCTGGCCACGACGGGCGTTCCTTGCGCAGCTGTGCTCGAC
GTTGTCACTGAAGCGGGAAGGGACTGGCTGCTATTGGGCGAAGTGCCGGGGCAGGATCTCCTGTCATCTC
ACCTTGCTCCTGCCGAGAAAGTATCCATCATGGCTGATGCAATGCGGCGGCTGCATACGCTTGATCCGGC
TACCTGCCCATTCGACCACCAAGCGAAACATCGCATCGAGCGAGCACGTACTCGGATGGAAGCCGGTCTT
GTCGATCAGGATGATCTGGACGAAGAGCATCAGGGGCTCGCGCCAGCCGAACTGTTCGCCAGGCTCAAGG
CGAGCATGCCCGACGGCGAGGATCTCGTCGTGACCCATGGCGATGCCTGCTTGCCGAATATCATGGTGGA
AAATGGCCGCTTTTCTGGATTCATCGACTGTGGCCGGCTGGGTGTGGCGGACCGCTATCAGGACATAGCG
TTGGCTACCCGTGATATTGCTGAAGAGCTTGGCGGCGAATGGGCTGACCGCTTCCTCGTGCTTTACGGTA
TCGCCGCTCCCGATTCGCAGCGCATCGCCTTCTATCGCCTTCTTGACGAGTTCTTCTGAGCGGGACTCTG
GGGTTCGAAATGACCGACCAAGCGACGCCCAACCTGCCATCACGAGATTTCGATTCCACCGCCGCCTTCT
ATGAAAGGTTGGGCTTCGGAATCGTTTTCCGGGACGCCGGCTGGATGATCCTCCAGCGCGGGGATCTCAT
GCTGGAGTTCTTCGCCCACCCTAGGGGGAGGCTAACTGAAACACGGAAGGAGACAATACCGGAAGGAACC
CGCGCTATGACGGCAATAAAAAGACAGAATAAAACGCACGGTGTTGGGTCGTTTGTTCATAAACGCGGGG
TTCGGTCCCAGGGCTGGCACTCTGTCGATACCCCACCGAGACCCCATTGGGGCCAATACGCCCGCGTTTC
TTCCTTTTCCCCACCCCACCCCCCAAGTTCGGGTGAAGGCCCAGGGCTCGCAGCCAACGTCGGGGCGGCA
GGCCCTGCCATAGCCTCAGGTTACTCATATATACTTTAGATTGATTTAAAACTTCATTTTTAATTTAAAA
GGATCTAGGTGAAGATCCTTTTTGATAATCTCATGACCAAAATCCCTTAACGTGAGTTTTCGTTCCAC
Features (pLannotate 1.2.2; 15 found; start..end, strand, type, name):
     39..627     +  rep_origin     ori: high-copy-number ColE1/pMB1/pBR322/pUC origin of replication
    802..1105    +  enhancer       CMV enhancer: human cytomegalovirus immediate early enhancer
   1106..1309    +  promoter       CMV promoter: human cytomegalovirus (CMV) immediate early promoter
   1339..2979    +  CDS            luciferase: firefly luciferase synthetic luc2 version of the luciferase gene
   2979..3008    +  misc_feature   MCS (fragment): multiple cloning site
   3022..3969    +  CDS            iRFP720: iRFP720 is a basic (constitutively fluorescent) near ir fluorescent protein published in 2013, derived from Rhodopseudomonas palustris. It has low acid sensitivity. It requires the cofactor biliverdin for fluorescence.
   3988..4071    +  CDS            large T antigen (fragment): large T antigen from SV40 (simian virus 40)
   4094..4215    +  polyA_signal   SV40 poly(A) signal: SV40 polyadenylation signal
   4249..4677    -  rep_origin     f1 ori (sequence partly withheld): f1 bacteriophage origin of replication; arrow indicates direction of (+) strand synthesis
   4704..4808    +  promoter       AmpR promoter: bla
   4810..5167    +  promoter       SV40 promoter: SV40 enhancer and early promoter
   5202..5996    +  CDS            NeoR/KanR: aminoglycoside phosphotransferase from Tn5; aph(3')-II (or nptII); confers resistance to neomycin, kanamycin, and G418 (Geneticin®)
   6017..6169    +  CDS            ble (fragment): BLE_KLEPN - Experimental evidence at protein level: Swiss-Prot protein existence level 1. Binding protein with a strong affinity to the bleomycin family of antibiotics. Binds to CL990; an antimitotic-antibiotic compound. From Klebsiella pneumoniae.
   6228..6275    +  polyA_signal   HSV TK poly(A) signal: herpes simplex virus thymidine kinase polyadenylation signal (Cole and Stacy, 1985)
   6366..6382    -  polyA_signal   bGH poly(A) signal (fragment): bovine growth hormone polyadenylation signal
