[The description below was written by a language model from this plasmid's Addgene catalogue record and pLannotate feature annotations shown in this document.]
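Description:
pluc2-iRFP720 is a 6,565 bp mammalian expression plasmid built on the Evrogen pTurbo backbone. It encodes a dual-modality reporter in which firefly luciferase is fused to a near-infrared fluorescent protein. The human cytomegalovirus immediate early enhancer and promoter drive the 1,641 bp synthetic luc2 version of the Photinus pyralis luciferase gene, which was cloned between NheI and SalI sites. A short remnant of the multiple cloning site links luc2 to the iRFP720 coding sequence, so iRFP720 sits at the C terminus of the luciferase. iRFP720 derives from a Rhodopseudomonas palustris bacteriophytochrome and requires biliverdin as a cofactor for fluorescence. The transcript ends at an SV40 polyadenylation signal. The small large T antigen fragment annotated just upstream of that signal is most likely part of the same SV40-derived terminator region rather than a functional element.

The plasmid replicates in E. coli from a high-copy ColE1/pUC-type origin and also carries an f1 phage origin. One NeoR/KanR (Tn5 aminoglycoside phosphotransferase) gene serves both hosts. A bacterial bla-type promoter gives kanamycin resistance in bacteria, and the adjacent SV40 enhancer/early promoter, with an HSV TK polyadenylation signal, allows G418 selection of stably transfected mammalian cells. The ble and bGH poly(A) fragments in the annotation appear to be backbone remnants.

The fusion lets the same cells be followed by bioluminescence and by near-infrared fluorescence. The associated publication used this reporter for longitudinal monitoring of stem cell grafts in mouse brain.
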