Addgene plasmid #98887: pluc2-iRFP720
Purpose: Mammalian expression
Depositing lab: Laura Mezzanotte. Depositing organization: Erasmus Medical Center. Publication: Optimized longitudinal monitoring of stem cell grafts in mouse brain using a novel bioluminescent/near infrared fluorescent fusion reporter. Mezzanotte L, Iljas JD, Que I, Chan A, Kaijzel E, Hoeben R, Lowik C. Cell Transplant. 2017 Apr 26. doi: 10.3727/096368917X695407. PubMed 28447574.
Backbone
  Vector backbone: pTurbo
  Backbone manufacturer: Evrogen
  Total vector size (bp): 6565
  Vector type: Mammalian Expression
  Selectable markers: Neomycin (select with G418)
Growth in bacteria
  Bacterial resistance: Kanamycin, 50 μg/mL
  Growth temperature: 37°C
  Growth strain: DH5alpha
  Copy number: Unknown
Gene/Insert
  Gene/Insert name: Firefly Luciferase (alt name: Luc2)
  Species: Photinus Pyralis
  Insert size (bp): 1641
  Promoter: CMV
  Tag / fusion protein: iRFP720 (C terminal on insert)
  Cloning method: Restriction Enzyme; 5′ cloning site NheI (unknown if destroyed); 3′ cloning site SalI (unknown if destroyed)
  Sequencing primers: 5′ gctagcaatggaagatgccaaaaac; 3′ gtcgactgcttgccgcccttcttggcct
Terms and licenses: Academic/Nonprofit Terms; Industry Terms: Not Available to Industry
How to cite: pluc2-iRFP720 was a gift from Laura Mezzanotte (Addgene plasmid # 98887 ; http://n2t.net/addgene:98887 ; RRID:Addgene_98887)
